Addgene plasmid #217960: pCL1318
Purpose: Expression of human H4 carrying three point mutations to disrupt binding with H3. Expression in mammalian cells driven by the CMV promoter.
Depositing lab: Andrew Bowman. Depositing organization: University of Warwick. Publication: A specific role for importin-5 and NASP in the import and nuclear hand-off of monomeric H3. Pardal AJ, Bowman AJ. Elife. 2022 Sep 6;11:e81755. doi: 10.7554/eLife.81755. PubMed 36066346.
Backbone
  Vector backbone: peGFP-N1
  Backbone manufacturer: Clonetech
  Vector type: Mammalian Expression
  Selectable markers: Gentamicin
Growth in bacteria
  Bacterial resistance: Kanamycin, 50 μg/mL
  Growth temperature: 37°C
  Growth strain: DH5alpha
  Copy number: High Copy
Gene/Insert
  Gene/Insert name: Histone H4
  Species: H. sapiens (human)
  Mutation: L63A, F66A, I71A
  Entrez Gene: H4C1 (a.k.a. H4-16, H4C11, H4C12, H4C13, H4C14, H4C15, H4C16, H4C2, H4C3, H4C4, H4C5, H4C6, H4C8, H4C9, H4FA, HIST1H4A)
  Promoter: CMV
  Tag / fusion protein: eGFP (C terminal on backbone)
  Cloning method: Restriction Enzyme; 5′ cloning site NheI (not destroyed); 3′ cloning site AgeI (not destroyed)
  Sequencing primers: 5′ CMV promoter primer; 3′ peGFP-N1-RP
Terms and licenses: Academic/Nonprofit Terms; Industry Terms: Not Available to Industry
How to cite: pCL1318 was a gift from Andrew Bowman (Addgene plasmid # 217960 ; http://n2t.net/addgene:217960 ; RRID:Addgene_217960)
