[The description below was written by a language model from this plasmid's Addgene catalogue record and pLannotate feature annotations shown in this document.]
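Description:
pCL1318 is a mammalian expression plasmid built on the pEGFP-N1 backbone that produces a mutant form of human histone H4 fused at its C terminus to EGFP. The H4 coding sequence (H4C1) was inserted between the NheI and AgeI sites, both of which are retained, so that it reads in frame into the backbone's EGFP. It carries three alanine substitutions, L63A, F66A and I71A, which are intended to disrupt the interaction of H4 with its partner histone H3. Transcription is driven by the human cytomegalovirus immediate-early enhancer and promoter and is terminated by the SV40 polyadenylation signal downstream of EGFP. In the sequenced 5,030 nt record the automated annotation matches only a short stretch of the insert to a plant H4 homologue. This reflects the strong conservation of H4 rather than a different insert.

The plasmid replicates at high copy in E. coli through a ColE1/pUC-type origin and also carries an f1 origin for single-stranded DNA production. A single Tn5 aminoglycoside phosphotransferase gene (NeoR/KanR) serves both hosts. A bacterial promoter provides kanamycin resistance in E. coli, and the SV40 early promoter with the HSV TK polyadenylation signal allows expression in mammalian cells. The catalogue lists the mammalian selectable marker as gentamicin, but the annotated gene is described as conferring neomycin, kanamycin and G418 (Geneticin) resistance, so G418 selection is probably what is meant. The construct lets the localisation and behaviour of a fluorescently tagged H4 that cannot pair with H3 be followed in cultured cells, in the context of work on nuclear import and chaperoning of monomeric histones.
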