Features (pLannotate 1.2.2; 14 found; start..end, strand, type, name):
    115..543     +  rep_origin     f1 ori (sequence partly withheld): f1 bacteriophage origin of replication; arrow indicates direction of (+) strand synthesis
    577..698     -  polyA_signal   SV40 poly(A) signal: SV40 polyadenylation signal
    721..804     -  CDS            large T antigen (fragment): large T antigen from SV40 (simian virus 40)
    821..1538    -  CDS            EGFP (fragment): the original enhanced GFP (Yang et al., 1996) mammalian codon-optimized
   1838..1912    -  CDS            H4_MEDSA: Experimental evidence at protein level: Swiss-Prot protein existence level 1. Core component of nucleosome. Nucleosomes wrap and compact DNA into chromatin, limiting DNA accessibility to the cellular machineries which require DNA as a template. Histones thereby play a central role in transcription regulation, DNA repair, DNA replication and chromosomal stability. DNA accessibility is regulated via a complex set of post-translational modifications of histones, also called histone code, and nucleosome remodeling. From Medicago sativa (Alfalfa).
   1948..2151    -  promoter       CMV promoter: human cytomegalovirus (CMV) immediate early promoter
   2152..2455    -  enhancer       CMV enhancer: human cytomegalovirus immediate early enhancer
   2630..3218    -  rep_origin     ori: high-copy-number ColE1/pMB1/pBR322/pUC origin of replication
   3440..3456    +  polyA_signal   bGH poly(A) signal (fragment): bovine growth hormone polyadenylation signal
   3547..3594    -  polyA_signal   HSV TK poly(A) signal: herpes simplex virus thymidine kinase polyadenylation signal (Cole and Stacy, 1985)
   3653..3805    -  CDS            ble (fragment): BLE_KLEPN - Experimental evidence at protein level: Swiss-Prot protein existence level 1. Binding protein with a strong affinity to the bleomycin family of antibiotics. Binds to CL990; an antimitotic-antibiotic compound. From Klebsiella pneumoniae.
   3826..4620    -  CDS            NeoR/KanR: aminoglycoside phosphotransferase from Tn5; aph(3')-II (or nptII); confers resistance to neomycin, kanamycin, and G418 (Geneticin®)
   4655..5012    -  promoter       SV40 promoter: SV40 enhancer and early promoter
   5014..88      -  promoter       AmpR promoter (across the origin): bla
>Addgene plasmid #217960 | pCL1318 | addgene full sequence | sequence record 430214 | Addgene NGS Result
ATTATTGAAGCATTTATCAGGGTTATTGTCTCATGAGCGGATACATATTTGAATGTATTTAGAAAAATAA
ACAAATAGGGGTTCCGCGCACATTTCCCCGAAAAGTGCCACCTG
[124 nt withheld, positions 115-238]
C
[91 nt withheld, positions 240-330]
A
[49 nt withheld, positions 332-380]
CCTTTGACGTTGGAGTCCACGTTCTTT
[37 nt withheld, positions 408-444]
ACCCTATCTCGGTCTATTCTTTTGATTTATAAGGGATTTTGCCGATTTCGGCCTATTGGTTAAAAAATGA
GCTGATTTAACAAAAATTTAACGCGAATTTTAACAAAATATTAACGCTTACAATTTACGCCTTAAGATAC
ATTGATGAGTTTGGACAAACCACAACTAGAATGCAGTGAAAAAAATGCTTTATTTGTGAAATTTGTGATG
CTATTGCTTTATTTGTAACCATTATAAGCTGCAATAAACAAGTTAACAACAACAATTGCATTCATTTTAT
GTTTCAGGTTCAGGGGGAGGTGTGGGAGGTTTTTTAAAGCAAGTAAAACCTCTACAAATGTGGTATGGCT
GATTATGATCTAGAGTCGCGGCCGCTTTACTTGTACAGCTCGTCCATGCCGAGAGTGATCCCGGCGGCGG
TCACGAACTCCTTAAGGACCATGTGATCGCGCTTCTCGTTGGGGTCTTTGCTCAGGGCGGACTGGGTGCT
CAGGTAGTGGTTGTCGGGCAGCAGCACGGGGCCGTCGCCGATGGGGGTGTTCTGCTGGTAGTGGTCGGCG
AGCTGCACGCTGCCGTCCTCGATGTTGTGGCGGATCTTGAAGTTCACCTTGATGCCGTTCTTCTGCTTGT
CGGCCATGATATAGACGTTGTGGCTGTTGTAGTTGTACTCCAGCTTGTGCCCCAGGATGTTGCCGTCCTC
CTTGAAGTCGATGCCCTTCAGCTCGATGCGGTTCACCAGGGTGTCGCCCTCGAACTTCACCTCGGCGCGG
GTCTTGTAGTTGCCGTCGTCCTTGAAGAAGATGGTGCGCTCCTGGACGTAGCCTTCGGGCATGGCGGACT
TGAAGAAGTCGTGCTGCTTCATGTGGTCGGGGTAGCGGCTGAAGCACTGCACGCCGTAGGTCAGGGTGGT
CACGAGGGTGGGCCAGGGCACGGGCAGCTTGCCGGTGGTGCAGATGAACTTCAGGGTCAGCTTGCCGTAG
GTGGCATCGCCCTCGCCCTCGCCGGACACGCTGAACTTGTGGCCGTTTACGTCGCCGTCCAGCTCGACCA
GGATGGGCACCACCCCGGTGAACAGCTCCTCGCCCTTGCTCACCGTGCTGGCGACCGGTAGCGCACCTCC
ACCTGAGCCACCTCCAGATCCACCTCCTGAACCACCTCCGCCTCCGAAGCCGTACAGGGTACGGCCCTGA
CGTTTCAGAGCGTAAACAACGTCCATAGCGGTAACGGTTTTACGTTTAGCGTGTTCGGTGTAGGTAACAG
CGTCACGTGCAACGTTTTCCAGAGCAACTTTAGCAACACCGCGGGTTTCTTCGTAGATCAGACCGGAGAT
ACGTTTAACACCACCACGACGAGCCAGACGACGGATAGCCGGCTTGGTGATACCCTGGATGTTGTCACGC
AGAACTTTACGGTGACGTTTAGCACCACCTTTACCCAGACCTTTACCGCCCTTTCCTCTGCCGGACATGG
CGGCGGCTAGCGGATCTGACGGTTCACTAAACCAGCTCTGCTTATATAGACCTCCCACCGTACACGCCTA
CCGCCCATTTGCGTCAATGGGGCGGAGTTGTTACGACATTTTGGAAAGTCCCGTTGATTTTGGTGCCAAA
ACAAACTCCCATTGACGTCAATGGGGTGGAGACTTGGAAATCCCCGTGAGTCAAACCGCTATCCACGCCC
ATTGATGTACTGCCAAAACCGCATCACCATGGTAATAGCGATGACTAATACGTAGATGTACTGCCAAGTA
GGAAAGTCCCATAAGGTCATGTACTGGGCATAATGCCAGGCGGGCCATTTACCGTCATTGACGTCAATAG
GGGGCGTACTTGGCATATGATACACTTGATGTACTGCCAAGTGGGCAGTTTACCGTAAATACTCCACCCA
TTGACGTCAATGGAAAGTCCCTATTGGCGTTACTATGGGAACATACGTCATTATTGACGTCAATGGGCGG
GGGTCGTTGGGCGGTCAGCCAGGCGGGCCATTTACCGTAAGTTATGTAACGCGGAACTCCATATATGGGC
TATGAACTAATGACCCCGTAATTGATTACTATTAATAACTAATGCATGGCGGTAATACGGTTATCCACAG
AATCAGGGGATAACGCAGGAAAGAACATGTGAGCAAAAGGCCAGCAAAAGGCCAGGAACCGTAAAAAGGC
CGCGTTGCTGGCGTTTTTCCATAGGCTCCGCCCCCCTGACGAGCATCACAAAAATCGACGCTCAAGTCAG
AGGTGGCGAAACCCGACAGGACTATAAAGATACCAGGCGTTTCCCCCTGGAAGCTCCCTCGTGCGCTCTC
CTGTTCCGACCCTGCCGCTTACCGGATACCTGTCCGCCTTTCTCCCTTCGGGAAGCGTGGCGCTTTCTCA
TAGCTCACGCTGTAGGTATCTCAGTTCGGTGTAGGTCGTTCGCTCCAAGCTGGGCTGTGTGCACGAACCC
CCCGTTCAGCCCGACCGCTGCGCCTTATCCGGTAACTATCGTCTTGAGTCCAACCCGGTAAGACACGACT
TATCGCCACTGGCAGCAGCCACTGGTAACAGGATTAGCAGAGCGAGGTATGTAGGCGGTGCTACAGAGTT
CTTGAAGTGGTGGCCTAACTACGGCTACACTAGAAGAACAGTATTTGGTATCTGCGCTCTGCTGAAGCCA
GTTACCTTCGGAAAAAGAGTTGGTAGCTCTTGATCCGGCAAACAAACCACCGCTGGTAGCGGTGGTTTTT
TTGTTTGCAAGCAGCAGATTACGCGCAGAAAAAAAGGATCTCAAGAAGATCCTTTGATCTTTTCTACGGG
GTCTGACGCTCAGTGGAACGAAAACTCACGTTAAGGGATTTTGGTCATGAGATTATCAAAAAGGATCTTC
ACCTAGATCCTTTTAAATTAAAAATGAAGTTTTAAATCAATCTAAAGTATATATGAGTAACCTGAGGCTA
TGGCAGGGCCTGCCGCCCCGACGTTGGCTGCGAGCCCTGGGCCTTCACCCGAACTTGGGGGGTGGGGTGG
GGAAAAGGAAGAAACGCGGGCGTATTGGCCCCAATGGGGTCTCGGTGGGGTATCGACAGAGTGCCAGCCC
TGGGACCGAACCCCGCGTTTATGAACAAACGACCCAACACCGTGCGTTTTATTCTGTCTTTTTATTGCCG
TCATAGCGCGGGTTCCTTCCGGTATTGTCTCCTTCCGTGTTTCAGTTAGCCTCCCCCTAGGGTGGGCGAA
GAACTCCAGCATGAGATCCCCGCGCTGGAGGATCATCCAGCCGGCGTCCCGGAAAACGATTCCGAAGCCC
AACCTTTCATAGAAGGCGGCGGTGGAATCGAAATCTCGTGATGGCAGGTTGGGCGTCGCTTGGTCGGTCA
TTTCGAACCCCAGAGTCCCGCTCAGAAGAACTCGTCAAGAAGGCGATAGAAGGCGATGCGCTGCGAATCG
GGAGCGGCGATACCGTAAAGCACGAGGAAGCGGTCAGCCCATTCGCCGCCAAGCTCTTCAGCAATATCAC
GGGTAGCCAACGCTATGTCCTGATAGCGGTCCGCCACACCCAGCCGGCCACAGTCGATGAATCCAGAAAA
GCGGCCATTTTCCACCATGATATTCGGCAAGCAGGCATCGCCATGGGTCACGACGAGATCCTCGCCGTCG
GGCATGCTCGCCTTGAGCCTGGCGAACAGTTCGGCTGGCGCGAGCCCCTGATGCTCTTCGTCCAGATCAT
CCTGATCGACAAGACCGGCTTCCATCCGAGTACGTGCTCGCTCGATGCGATGTTTCGCTTGGTGGTCGAA
TGGGCAGGTAGCCGGATCAAGCGTATGCAGCCGCCGCATTGCATCAGCCATGATGGATACTTTCTCGGCA
GGAGCAAGGTGAGATGACAGGAGATCCTGCCCCGGCACTTCGCCCAATAGCAGCCAGTCCCTTCCCGCTT
CAGTGACAACGTCGAGCACAGCTGCGCAAGGAACGCCCGTCGTGGCCAGCCACGATAGCCGCGCTGCCTC
GTCTTGCAGTTCATTCAGGGCACCGGACAGGTCGGTCTTGACAAAAAGAACCGGGCGCCCCTGCGCTGAC
AGCCGGAACACGGCGGCATCAGAGCAGCCGATTGTCTGTTGTGCCCAGTCATAGCCGAATAGCCTCTCCA
CCCAAGCGGCCGGAGAACCTGCGTGCAATCCATCTTGTTCAATCATGCGAAACGATCCTCATCCTGTCTC
TTGATCGATCTTTGCAAAAGCCTAGGCCTCCAAAAAAGCCTCCTCACTACTTCTGGAATAGCTCAGAGGC
CGAGGCGGCCTCGGCCTCTGCATAAATAAAAAAAATTAGTCAGCCATGGGGCGGAGAATGGGCGGAACTG
GGCGGAGTTAGGGGCGGGATGGGCGGAGTTAGGGGCGGGACTATGGTTGCTGACTAATTGAGATGCATGC
TTTGCATACTTCTGCCTGCTGGGGAGCCTGGGGACTTTCCACACCTGGTTGCTGACTAATTGAGATGCAT
GCTTTGCATACTTCTGCCTGCTGGGGAGCCTGGGGACTTTCCACACCCTAACTGACACACATTCCACAGC
TGGTTCTTTCCGCCTCAGGACTCTTCCTTTTTCAAT
